>Addgene plasmid #139840 | pLenti-X1-Neo-NDUFB4 | addgene full sequence | sequence record 291724 | Addgene NGS Result
AGGTGGCACTTTTCGGGGAAATGTGCGCGGAACCCCTATTTGTTTATTTTTCTAAATACATTCAAATATG
TATCCGCTCATGAGACAATAACCCTGATAAATGCTTCAATAATATTGAAAAAGGAAGAGTATGAGTATTC
AACATTTCCGTGTCGCCCTTATTCCCTTTTTTGCGGCATTTTGCCTTCCTGTTTTTGCTCACCCAGAAAC
GCTGGTGAAAGTAAAAGATGCTGAAGATCAGTTGGGTGCACGAGTGGGTTACATCGAACTGGATCTCAAC
AGCGGTAAGATCCTTGAGAGTTTTCGCCCCGAAGAACGTTTTCCAATGATGAGCACTTTTAAAGTTCTGC
TATGTGGCGCGGTATTATCCCGTATTGACGCCGGGCAAGAGCAACTCGGTCGCCGCATACACTATTCTCA
GAATGACTTGGTTGAGTACTCACCAGTCACAGAAAAGCATCTTACGGATGGCATGACAGTAAGAGAATTA
TGCAGTGCTGCCATAACCATGAGTGATAACACTGCGGCCAACTTACTTCTGACAACGATCGGAGGACCGA
AGGAGCTAACCGCTTTTTTGCACAACATGGGGGATCATGTAACTCGCCTTGATCGTTGGGAACCGGAGCT
GAATGAAGCCATACCAAACGACGAGCGTGACACCACGATGCCTGTAGCAATGGCAACAACGTTGCGCAAA
CTATTAACTGGCGAACTACTTACTCTAGCTTCCCGGCAACAATTAATAGACTGGATGGAGGCGGATAAAG
TTGCAGGACCACTTCTGCGCTCGGCCCTTCCGGCTGGCTGGTTTATTGCTGATAAATCTGGAGCCGGTGA
GCGTGGGTCTCGCGGTATCATTGCAGCACTGGGGCCAGATGGTAAGCCCTCCCGTATCGTAGTTATCTAC
ACGACGGGGAGTCAGGCAACTATGGATGAACGAAATAGACAGATCGCTGAGATAGGTGCCTCACTGATTA
AGCATTGGTAACTGTCAGACCAAGTTTACTCATATATACTTTAGATTGATTTAAAACTTCATTTTTAATT
TAAAAGGATCTAGGTGAAGATCCTTTTTGATAATCTCATGACCAAAATCCCTTAACGTGAGTTTTCGTTC
CACTGAGCGTCAGACCCCGTAGAAAAGATCAAAGGATCTTCTTGAGATCCTTTTTTTCTGCGCGTAATCT
GCTGCTTGCAAACAAAAAAACCACCGCTACCAGCGGTGGTTTGTTTGCCGGATCAAGAGCTACCAACTCT
TTTTCCGAAGGTAACTGGCTTCAGCAGAGCGCAGATACCAAATACTGTTCTTCTAGTGTAGCCGTAGTTA
GGCCACCACTTCAAGAACTCTGTAGCACCGCCTACATACCTCGCTCTGCTAATCCTGTTACCAGTGGCTG
CTGCCAGTGGCGATAAGTCGTGTCTTACCGGGTTGGACTCAAGACGATAGTTACCGGATAAGGCGCAGCG
GTCGGGCTGAACGGGGGGTTCGTGCACACAGCCCAGCTTGGAGCGAACGACCTACACCGAACTGAGATAC
CTACAGCGTGAGCTATGAGAAAGCGCCACGCTTCCCGAAGGGAGAAAGGCGGACAGGTATCCGGTAAGCG
GCAGGGTCGGAACAGGAGAGCGCACGAGGGAGCTTCCAGGGGGAAACGCCTGGTATCTTTATAGTCCTGT
CGGGTTTCGCCACCTCTGACTTGAGCGTCGATTTTTGTGATGCTCGTCAGGGGGGCGGAGCCTATGGAAA
AACGCCAGCAACGCGGCCTTTTTACGGTTCCTGGCCTTTTGCTGGCCTTTTGCTCACATGTTCTTTCCTG
CGTTATCCCCTGATTCTGTGGATAACCGTATTACCGCCTTTGAGTGAGCTGATACCGCTCGCCGCAGCCG
AACGACCGAGCGCAGCGAGTCAGTGAGCGAGGAAGCGGAAGAGCGCCCAATACGCAAACCGCCTCTCCCC
GCGCGTTGGCCGATTCATTAATGCAGCTGGCACGACAGGTTTCCCGACTGGAAAGCGGGCAGTGAGCGCA
ACGCAATTAATGTGAGTTAGCTCACTCATTAGGCACCCCAGGCTTTACACTTTATGCTTCCGGCTCGTAT
GTTGTGTGGAATTGTGAGCGGATAACAATTTCACACAGGAAACAGCTATGACCATGATTACGCCAAGCGC
GCAATTAACCCTCACTAAAGGGAACAAAAGCTGGAGCTGCAAGCTTAATGTAGTCTTATGCAATACTCTT
GTAGTCTTGCAACATGGTAACGATGAGTTAGCAACATGCCTTACAAGGAGAGAAAAAGCACCGTGCATGC
CGATTGGTGGAAGTAAGGTGGTACGATCGTGCCTTATTAGGAAGGCAACAGACGGGTCTGACATGGATTG
GACGAACCACTGAATTGCCGCATTGCAGAGATATTGTATTTAAGTGCCTAGCTCGATACATAAACGGGTC
TCTCTGGTTAGACCAGATCTGAGCCTGGGAGCTCTCTGGCTAACTAGGGAACCCACTGCTTAAGCCTCAA
TAAAGCTTGCCTTGAGTGCTTCAAGTAGTGTGTGCCCGTCTGTTGTGTGACTCTGGTAACTAGAGATCCC
TCAGACCCTTTTAGTCAGTGTGGAAAATCTCTAGCAGTGGCGCCCGAACAGGGACTTGAAAGCGAAAGGG
AAACCAGAGGAGCTCTCTCGACGCAGGACTCGGCTTGCTGAAGCGCGCACGGCAAGAGGCGAGGGGCGGC
GACTGGTGAGTACGCCAAAAATTTTGACTAGCGGAGGCTAGAAGGAGAGAGATGGGTGCGAGAGCGTCAG
TATTAAGCGGGGGAGAATTAGATCGCGATGGGAAAAAATTCGGTTAAGGCCAGGGGGAAAGAAAAAATAT
AAATTAAAACATATAGTATGGGCAAGCAGGGAGCTAGAACGATTCGCAGTTAATCCTGGCCTGTTAGAAA
CATCAGAAGGCTGTAGACAAATACTGGGACAGCTACAACCATCCCTTCAGACAGGATCAGAAGAACTTAG
ATCATTATATAATACAGTAGCAACCCTCTATTGTGTGCATCAAAGGATAGAGATAAAAGACACCAAGGAA
GCTTTAGACAAGATAGAGGAAGAGCAAAACAAAAGTAAGACCACCGCACAGCAAGCGGCCGCTGATCTTC
AGACCTGGAGGAGGAGATATGAGGGACAATTGGAGAAGTGAATTATATAAATATAAAGTAGTAAAAATTG
AACCATTAGGAGTAGCACCCACCAAGGCAAAGAGAAGAGTGGTGCAGAGAGAAAAAAGAGCAGTGGGAAT
AGGAGCTTTGTTCCTTGGGTTCTTGGGAGCAGCAGGAAGCACTATGGGCGCAGCGTCAATGACGCTGACG
GTACAGGCCAGACAATTATTGTCTGGTATAGTGCAGCAGCAGAACAATTTGCTGAGGGCTATTGAGGCGC
AACAGCATCTGTTGCAACTCACAGTCTGGGGCATCAAGCAGCTCCAGGCAAGAATCCTGGCTGTGGAAAG
ATACCTAAAGGATCAACAGCTCCTGGGGATTTGGGGTTGCTCTGGAAAACTCATTTGCACCACTGCTGTG
CCTTGGAATGCTAGTTGGAGTAATAAATCTCTGGAACAGATTTGGAATCACACGACCTGGATGGAGTGGG
ACAGAGAAATTAACAATTACACAAGCTTAATACACTCCTTAATTGAAGAATCGCAAAACCAGCAAGAAAA
GAATGAACAAGAATTATTGGAATTAGATAAATGGGCAAGTTTGTGGAATTGGTTTAACATAACAAATTGG
CTGTGGTATATAAAATTATTCATAATGATAGTAGGAGGCTTGGTAGGTTTAAGAATAGTTTTTGCTGTAC
TTTCTATAGTGAATAGAGTTAGGCAGGGATATTCACCATTATCGTTTCAGACCCACCTCCCAACCCCGAG
GGGACCCGACAGGCCCGAAGGAATAGAAGAAGAAGGTGGAGAGAGAGACAGAGACAGATCCATTCGATTA
GTGAACGGATCTCGACGGTATCGGTTAACTTTTAAAAGAAAAGGGGGGATTGGGGGGTACAGTGCAGGGG
AAAGAATAGTAGACATAATAGCAACAGACATACAAACTAAAGAATTACAAAAACAAATTACAAAATTCAA
AATTTTATCGTCCAGTGTGGTGGAATTCTGCAGATATCAACAAGTTTGTACAAAAAAGCAGGCTCCACCA
TGGGAACCGACATTGATTATTGACTAGGCTTTTGCAAAAAGCTTTGCAAAGATGGATAAAGTTTTAAACA
GAGAGGAATCTTTGCAGCTAATGGACCTTCTAGGTCTTGAAAGGAGTGGGAATTGGCTCCGGTGCCCGTC
AGTGGGCAGAGCGCACATCGCCCACAGTCCCCGAGAAGTTGGGGGGAGGGGTCGGCAATTGAACCGGTGC
CTAGAGAAGGTGGCGCGGGGTAAACTGGGAAAGTGATGTCGTGTACTGGCTCCGCCTTTTTCCCGAGGGT
GGGGGAGAACCGTATATAAGTGCAGTAGTCGCCGTGAACGTTCTTTTTCGCAACGGGTTTGCCGCCAGAA
CACAGGTAAGTGCCGTGTGTGGTTCCCGCGGGCCTGGCCTCTTTACGGGTTATGGCCCTTGCGTGCCTTG
AATTACTTCCACCTGGCTGCAGTACGTGATTCTTGATCCCGAGCTTCGGGTTGGAAGTGGGTGGGAGAGT
TCGAGGCCTTGCGCTTAAGGAGCCCCTTCGCCTCGTGCTTGAGTTGAGGCCTGGCCTGGGCGCTGGGGCC
GCCGCGTGCGAATCTGGTGGCACCTTCGCGCCTGTCTCGCTGCTTTCGATAAGTCTCTAGCCATTTAAAA
TTTTTGATGACCTGCTGCGACGCTTTTTTTCTGGCAAGATAGTCTTGTAAATGCGGGCCAAGATCTGCAC
ACTGGTATTTCGGTTTTTGGGGCCGCGGGCGGCGACGGGGCCCGTGCGTCCCAGCGCACATGTTCGGCGA
GGCGGGGCCTGCGAGCGCGGCCACCGAGAATCGGACGGGGGTAGTCTCAAGCTGGCCGGCCTGCTCTGGT
GCCTGGCCTCGCGCCGCCGTGTATCGCCCCGCCCTGGGCGGCAAGGCTGGCCCGGTCGGCACCAGTTGCG
TGAGCGGAAAGATGGCCGCTTCCCGGCCCTGCTGCAGGGAGCTCAAAATGGAGGACGCGGCGCTCGGGAG
AGCGGGCGGGTGAGTCACCCACACAAAGGAAAAGGGCCTTTCCGTCCTCAGCCGTCGCTTCATGTGACTC
CACGGAGTACCGGGCGCCGTCCAGGCACCTCGATTAGTTCTCGAGCTTTTGGAGTACGTCGTCTTTAGGT
TGGGGGGAGGGGTTTTATGCGATGGAGTTTCCCCACACTGAGTGGGTGGAGACTGAAGTTAGGCCAGCTT
GGCACTTGATGTAATTCTCCTTGGAATTTGCCCTTTTTGAGTTTGGATCTTGGTTCATTCTCAAGCCTCA
GACAGTGGTTCAAAGTTTTTTTCTTCCATTTCAGGTGTCGTGAGGAATTAGCTTGGTACTAATACGACTC
ACTATAGGGAGACCCAAGCTGGCTAGGTAAGCTTGGTACCGAGCTCGGATCCATG
[384 nt withheld, positions 5586-5969]
TGATCTAGACCCAGCTTTCTGTTTAGTATTTGAGTGATCTAGACCCAGCTTTCTTGTACAAAGTGGTTGA
TATCCAGCACAGTGGCGGCCGCTCGACAATCAACCTCTGGATTACAAAATTTGTGAAAGATTGACTGGTA
TTCTTAACTATGTTGCTCCTTTTACGCTATGTGGATACGCTGCTTTAATGCCTTTGTATCATGCTATTGC
TTCCCGTATGGCTTTCATTTTCTCCTCCTTGTATAAATCCTGGTTGCTGTCTCTTTATGAGGAGTTGTGG
CCCGTTGTCAGGCAACGTGGCGTGGTGTGCACTGTGTTTGCTGACGCAACCCCCACTGGTTGGGGCATTG
CCACCACCTGTCAGCTCCTTTCCGGGACTTTCGCTTTCCCCCTCCCTATTGCCACGGCGGAACTCATCGC
CGCCTGCCTTGCCCGCTGCTGGACAGGGGCTCGGCTGTTGGGCACTGACAATTCCGTGGTGTTGTCGGGG
AAGCTGACGTCCTTTCCATGGCTGCTCGCCTGTGTTGCCACCTGGATTCTGCGCGGGACGTCCTTCTGCT
ACGTCCCTTCGGCCCTCAATCCAGCGGACCTTCCTTCCCGCGGCCTGCTGCCGGCTCTGCGGCCTCTTCC
GCGTCTTCGCCTTCGCCCTCAGACGAGTCGGATCTCCCTTTGGGCCGCCTCCCCGCCTGGACCTGCAGGA
TTCTGCAGATATCCGGACTAGTGATCTAATTCTACCGGGTAGGGGAGGCGCTTTTCCCAAGGCAGTCTGG
AGCATGCGCTTTAGCAGCCCCGCTGGGCACTTGGCGCTACACAAGTGGCCTCTGGCCTCGCACACATTCC
ACATCCACCGGTAGGCGCCAACCGGCTCCGTTCTTTGGTGGCCCCTTCGCGCCACCTTCTACTCCTCCCC
TAGTCAGGAAGTTCCCCCCCGCCCCGCAGCTCGCGTCGTGCAGGACGTGACAAATGGAAGTAGCACGTCT
CACTAGTCTCGTGCAGATGGACAGCACCGCTGAGCAATGGAAGCGGGTAGGCCTTTGGGGCAGCGGCCAA
TAGCAGCTTTGCTCCTTCGCTTTCTGGGCTCAGAGGCTGGGAAGGGGTGGGTCCGGGGGCGGGCTCAGGG
GCGGGCTCAGGGGCGGGGCGGGCGCCCGAAGGTCCTCCGGAGGCCCGGCATTCTGCACGCTTCAAAAGCG
CACGTCTGCCGCGCTGTTCTCCTCTTCCTCATCTCCGGGCCTTTCGACCTGCAGCCAATATGGGATCGGC
CATTGAACAAGATGGATTGCACGCAGGTTCTCCGGCCGCTTGGGTGGAGAGGCTATTCGGCTATGACTGG
GCACAACAGACAATCGGCTGCTCTGATGCCGCCGTGTTCCGGCTGTCAGCGCAGGGGCGCCCGGTTCTTT
TTGTCAAGACCGACCTGTCCGGTGCCCTGAATGAACTGCAGGACGAGGCAGCGCGGCTATCGTGGCTGGC
CACGACGGGCGTTCCTTGCGCAGCTGTGCTCGACGTTGTCACTGAAGCGGGAAGGGACTGGCTGCTATTG
GGCGAAGTGCCGGGGCAGGATCTCCTGTCATCTCACCTTGCTCCTGCCGAGAAAGTATCCATCATGGCTG
ATGCAATGCGGCGGCTGCATACGCTTGATCCGGCTACCTGCCCATTCGACCACCAAGCGAAACATCGCAT
CGAGCGAGCACGTACTCGGATGGAAGCCGGTCTTGTCGATCAGGATGATCTGGACGAAGAGCATCAGGGG
CTCGCGCCAGCCGAACTGTTCGCCAGGCTCAAGGCGCGCATGCCCGACGGCGAGGATCTCGTCGTGACCC
ATGGCGATGCCTGCTTGCCGAATATCATGGTGGAAAATGGCCGCTTTTCTGGATTCATCGACTGTGGCCG
GCTGGGTGTGGCGGACCGCTATCAGGACATAGCGTTGGCTACCCGTGATATTGCTGAAGAGCTTGGCGGC
GAATGGGCTGACCGCTTCCTCGTGCTTTACGGTATCGCCGCTCCCGATTCGCAGCGCATCGCCTTCTATC
GCCTTCTTGACGAGTTCTTCTGAACGCGTCGCCCGCCCCACGACCCGCAGCGCCCGACCGAAAGGAGCGC
ACGACCCCATGCATCTCGAGGGCCCGGTACCTTTAAGACCAATGACTTACAAGGCAGCTGTAGATCTTAG
CCACTTTTTAAAAGAAAAGGGGGGACTGGAAGGGCTAGCTCACTCCCAACGAAGACAAGATCTGCTTTTT
GCTTGTACTGGGTCTCTCTGGTTAGACCAGATCTGAGCCTGGGAGCTCTCTGGCTAACTAGGGAACCCAC
TGCTTAAGCCTCAATAAAGCTTGCCTTGAGTGCTTCAAGTAGTGTGTGCCCGTCTGTTGTGTGACTCTGG
TAACTAGAGATCCCTCAGACCCTTTTAGTCAGTGTGGAAAATCTCTAGCAGTAGTAGTTCATGTCATCTT
ATTATTCAGTATTTATAACTTGCAAAGAAATGAATATCAGAGAGTGAGAGGAACTTGTTTATTGCAGCTT
ATAATGGTTACAAATAAAGCAATAGCATCACAAATTTCACAAATAAAGCATTTTTTTCACTGCATTCTAG
TTGTGGTTTGTCCAAACTCATCAATGTATCTTATCATGTCTGGCTCTAGCTATCCCGCCCCTAACTCCGC
CCATCCCGCCCCTAACTCCGCCCAGTTCCGCCCATTCTCCGCCCCATGGCTGACTAATTTTTTTTATTTA
TGCAGAGGCCGAGGCCGCCTCGGCCTCTGAGCTATTCCAGAAGTAGTGAGGAGGCTTTTTTGGAGGCCTA
GGGACGTACCCAATTCGCCCTATAGTGAGTCGTATTACGCGCGCTCACTGGCCGTCGTTTTACAACGTCG
TGACTGGGAAAACCCTGGCGTTACCCAACTTAATCGCCTTGCAGCACATCCCCCTTTCGCCAGCTGGCGT
AATAGCGAAGAGGCCCGCACCGATCGCCCTTCCCAACAGTTGCGCAGCCTGAATGGCGAATGGG
[124 nt withheld, positions 8974-9097]
C
[91 nt withheld, positions 9099-9189]
A
[49 nt withheld, positions 9191-9239]
CCTTTGACGTTGGAGTCCACGTTCTTT
[37 nt withheld, positions 9267-9303]
ACCCTATCTCGGTCTATTCTTTTGATTTATAAGGGATTTTGCCGATTTCGGCCTATTGGTTAAAAAATGA
GCTGATTTAACAAAAATTTAACGCGAATTTTAACAAAATATTAACGCTTACAATTT
Features (pLannotate 1.2.2; 32 found; start..end, strand, type, name):
     26..130     +  promoter       AmpR promoter: bla
    131..991     +  CDS            AmpR: β-lactamase; bla; confers resistance to ampicillin, carbenicillin, and related antibiotics
   1162..1750    +  rep_origin     ori: high-copy-number ColE1/pMB1/pBR322/pUC origin of replication
   1933..2025    +  CDS            lacI (fragment): lac repressor; lacI; The lac repressor binds to the lac operator to inhibit transcription in E. coli. This inhibition can be relieved by adding lactose or isopropyl-β-D-thiogalactopyranoside (IPTG).
   2038..2059    +  protein_bind   CAP binding site: CAP binding activates transcription in the presence of cAMP. E. coli catabolite activator protein
   2074..2104    +  promoter       lac promoter: promoter for the E. coli lac operon
   2112..2128    +  protein_bind   lac operator: The lac repressor binds to the lac operator to inhibit transcription in E. coli. This inhibition can be relieved by adding lactose or isopropyl-β-D-thiogalactopyranoside (IPTG). lac repressor encoded by lacI
   2173..2191    +  promoter       T3 promoter: promoter for bacteriophage T3 RNA polymerase
   2219..2445    +  promoter       RSV promoter: Rous sarcoma virus enhancer/promoter
   2446..2626    +  LTR            5' LTR (truncated): truncated 5' long terminal repeat (LTR) from HIV-1
   2673..2798    +  misc_feature   HIV-1 Ψ: packaging signal of human immunodeficiency virus type 1
   2782..3145    +  CDS            HIV-1 gag (fragment): gag protein from human immunodeficiency virus 1; gag
   3291..3524    +  misc_feature   RRE: The Rev response element (RRE) of HIV-1 allows for Rev-dependent mRNA export from the nucleus to the cytoplasm.
   3901..4001    +  CDS            Rev (fragment): human immunodeficiency virus 1 (HIV-1) Rev protein; rev; enhances nuclear export of unspliced and incompletely spliced viral mRNAs
   4020..4136    +  misc_feature   cPPT/CTS: central polypurine tract and central termination sequence of HIV-1
   4170..4194    +  protein_bind   attB1: mutant version of attB; recombination site for the Gateway® BP reaction BP Clonase™
   4209..4227    +  enhancer       CMV enhancer (fragment): human cytomegalovirus immediate early enhancer
   4252..4318    +  CDS            small t antigen (fragment): SV40 (simian virus 40) small t antigen
   4325..5503    +  promoter       EF-1α promoter: strong constitutive promoter for human elongation factor EF-1α
   5520..5538    +  promoter       T7 promoter: promoter for bacteriophage T7 RNA polymerase
   5583..5969    +  CDS            NDUFB4 (sequence partly withheld): NDUB4_HUMAN - Experimental evidence at protein level: Swiss-Prot protein existence level 1. Accessory subunit of the mitochondrial membrane respiratory chain NADH dehydrogenase (Complex I), that is believed not to be involved in catalysis. Complex I functions in the transfer of electrons from NADH to the respiratory chain. The immediate electron acceptor for the enzyme is believed to be ubiquinone. From Homo sapiens (Human).
   6012..6036    -  protein_bind   attB2: mutant version of attB; recombination site for the Gateway® BP reaction BP Clonase™
   6067..6655    +  misc_feature   WPRE: woodchuck hepatitis virus posttranscriptional regulatory element
   6706..7205    +  promoter       PGK promoter: mouse phosphoglycerate kinase 1 promoter
   7219..8022    +  CDS            NeoR/KanR: aminoglycoside phosphotransferase from Tn5; aph(3')-II (or nptII); confers resistance to neomycin, kanamycin, and G418 (Geneticin®)
   8096..8233    +  CDS            nef (fragment): NEF_HV1LA - Experimental evidence at protein level: Swiss-Prot protein existence level 1. Extracellular Nef protein targets CD4(+) T-lymphocytes for apoptosis by interacting with CXCR4 surface receptors. From Human immunodeficiency virus type 1 group M subtype B (isolate Lai) (HIV-1).
   8219..8399    +  LTR            5' LTR (truncated): truncated 5' long terminal repeat (LTR) from HIV-1
   8471..8592    +  polyA_signal   SV40 poly(A) signal: SV40 polyadenylation signal
   8632..8767    +  rep_origin     SV40 ori: SV40 origin of replication
   8788..8806    -  promoter       T7 promoter: promoter for bacteriophage T7 RNA polymerase
   8814..8969    +  CDS            lacZα (fragment): LacZα fragment of β-galactosidase; lacZ fragment
   8974..9402    +  rep_origin     f1 ori (sequence partly withheld): f1 bacteriophage origin of replication; arrow indicates direction of (+) strand synthesis
