[The description below was written by a language model from this plasmid's Addgene catalogue record and pLannotate feature annotations shown in this document.]
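Description:
pLenti-X1-Neo-NDUFB4 is a lentiviral expression plasmid of about 9.4 kb, built on the pLenti-X1-Neo backbone, for delivering human NDUFB4 into mammalian cells. In bacteria it is maintained as a high-copy plasmid through a ColE1/pUC-type origin and selected with ampicillin via the β-lactamase gene. An f1 origin, an SV40 origin and remnants of lac/lacZα cloning sequence are also present in the backbone.

The viral portion has the layout of a third-generation HIV-1 transfer vector. An RSV promoter replaces the upstream part of the 5' LTR to drive genomic RNA synthesis in packaging cells. It is followed by the Ψ packaging signal with a gag fragment, the Rev response element for Rev-dependent nuclear export, and the cPPT/CTS element that aids nuclear import of the reverse-transcribed genome. The downstream LTR is annotated as truncated, consistent with a self-inactivating design, and is followed by an SV40 polyadenylation signal.

Between these elements, a human EF-1α promoter drives the NDUFB4 coding sequence, which encodes an accessory, non-catalytic subunit of mitochondrial respiratory chain Complex I. No epitope tag or reporter is annotated. The promoter and insert are flanked by attB1 and attB2 Gateway sites, although the record lists Gibson assembly as the cloning method. A WPRE downstream enhances transcript expression. A separate mouse PGK promoter drives the neomycin phosphotransferase gene, allowing G418 selection of transduced cells.

The stated purpose is lentiviral expression of NDUFB4. The associated work was a genome-wide ER-phagy screen implicating mitochondrial metabolism, but the record does not specify how this construct was used in it.
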