Addgene plasmid #139840: pLenti-X1-Neo-NDUFB4
Purpose: Lentiviral expression of human NDUFB4
Depositing lab: Jacob Corn. Depositing organization: University of California, Berkeley. Publication: A Genome-wide ER-phagy Screen Highlights Key Roles of Mitochondrial Metabolism and ER-Resident UFMylation. Liang JR, Lingeman E, Luong T, Ahmed S, Muhar M, Nguyen T, Olzmann JA, Corn JE. Cell. 2020 Mar 19;180(6):1160-1177.e20. doi: 10.1016/j.cell.2020.02.017. Epub 2020 Mar 10. PubMed 32160526.
Backbone
  Vector backbone: pLenti-X1-Neo
  Vector type: Lentiviral
  Selectable markers: Neomycin (select with G418)
Growth in bacteria
  Bacterial resistance: Ampicillin, 100 μg/mL
  Growth temperature: 37°C
  Growth strain: NEB Stable
  Copy number: High Copy
Gene/Insert
  Gene/Insert name: NDUFB4
  Species: H. sapiens (human)
  Entrez Gene: NDUFB4 (a.k.a. B15, CI-B15)
  Cloning method: Gibson Cloning
Terms and licenses: Academic/Nonprofit Terms; Industry Terms: Not Available to Industry
How to cite: pLenti-X1-Neo-NDUFB4 was a gift from Jacob Corn (Addgene plasmid # 139840 ; http://n2t.net/addgene:139840 ; RRID:Addgene_139840)
